>Addgene plasmid #240420 | iLID-GFP-GCN4-ppKin14 | addgene full sequence | sequence record 482431 | Addgene Long Read Sequencing Result
AGTCGCTGCGCGCTGCCTTCGCCCCGTGCCCCGCTCCGCCGCCGCCTCGCGCCGCCCGCCCCGGCTCTGA
CTGACCGCGTTACTCCCACAGGTGAGCGGGCGGGACGGCCCTTCTCCTCCGGGCTGTAATTAGCGCTTGG
TTTAATGACGGCTCGTTTCTTTTCTGTGGCTGCGTGAAAGCCTTAAAGGGCTCCGGGAGGGCCCTTTGTG
CGGGGGGGAGCGGCTCGGGGGGTGCGTGCGTGTGTGTGTGCGTGGGGAGCGCCGCGTGCGGCTCCGCGCT
GCCCGGCGGCTGTGAGCGCTGCGGGCGCGGCGCGGGGCTTTGTGCGCTCCGCAGTGTGCGCGAGGGGAGC
GCGGCCGGGGGCGGTGCCCCGCGGTGCGGGGGGGGCTGCGAGGGGAACAAAGGCTGCGTGCGGGGTGTGT
GCGTGGGGGGGTGAGCAGGGGGTGTGGGCGCGGCGGTCGGGCTGTAACCCCCCCCTGCACCCCCCTCCCC
GAGTTGCTGAGCACGGCCCGGCTTCGGGTGCGGGGCTCCGTGCGGGGCGTGGCGCGGGGCTCGCCGTGCC
GGGCGGGGGGTGGCGGCAGGTGGGGGTGCCGGGCGGGGCGGGGCCGCCTCGGGCCGGGGAGGGCTCGGGG
GAGGGGCGCGGCGGCCCCCGGAGCGCCGGCGGCTGTCGAGGCGCGGCGAGCCGCAGCCATTGCCTTTTAT
GGTAATCGTGCGAGAGGGCGCAGGGACTTCCTTTGTCCCAAATCTGTGCGGAGCCGAAATCTGGGAGGCG
CCGCCGCACCCCCTCTAGCGGGCGCGGGGCGAAGCGGTGCGGCGCCGGCAGGAAGGAAATGGGCGGGGAG
GGCCTTCGTGCGTCGCCGCGCCGCCGTCCCCTTCTCCATCTCCAGCCTCGGGGCTGTCCGCAGGGGGACG
GCTGCCTTCGGGGGGGACGGGGCAGGGCGGGGTTCGGCTTCTGGCGTGTGACCGGCGGGGTTTATATCTT
CCCTTCTCTGTTCCTCCGCAGCCCCCAAGCTAGGCAATTGGGCGCGCCACCATGCTGGCAACCACACTGG
AACGGATCGAGAAAAATTTCGTGATTACTGATCCGAGACTGCCTGACAACCCAATCATTTTTGCGAGCGA
TTCCTTCCTGCAGCTGACAGAATATTCTCGGGAAGAGATCCTGGGGCGCAATTGCCGTTTTCTGCAGGGA
CCCGAGACAGACCGTGCCACTGTTCGGAAAATCAGAGATGCTATTGACAACCAGACTGAAGTGACCGTTC
AGCTGATCAATTATACCAAGAGCGGCAAGAAGTTCTGGAACGTGTTCCACCTGCAGCCGATGCGCGATTA
TAAGGGCGACGTCCAGTACTTCATTGGCGTGCAGCTGGATGGCACCGAACGTCTTCATGGCGCCGCTGAG
CGTGAGGCGGTCTGCCTGATCAAAAAGACAGCCTTTCAGATTGCTGAGGCAGCGAACGACGAAAATTACT
TTTCTAGAGGTGGCGGGGGCAGTGGGGGAGGGGGAAGTGGAGGCGGCGGTTCTGGCGGGGGAGGCTCCGG
TGGCGGGGGGAGCGGGGGTGGGAGTAAGCTTGTGAGCAAGGGCGAGGAGCTGTTCACCGGGGTGGTGCCC
ATCCTGGTCGAGCTGGACGGCGACGTAAACGGCCACAAGTTCAGCGTGTCCGGCGAGGGCGAGGGCGATG
CCACCTACGGCAAGCTGACCCTGAAGTTCATCTGCACCACCGGCAAGCTGCCCGTGCCCTGGCCCACCCT
CGTGACCACCCTGACCTACGGCGTGCAGTGCTTCAGCCGCTACCCCGACCACATGAAGCAGCACGACTTC
TTCAAGTCCGCCATGCCCGAAGGCTACGTCCAGGAGCGCACCATCTTCTTCAAGGACGACGGCAACTACA
AGACCCGCGCCGAGGTGAAGTTCGAGGGCGACACCCTGGTGAACCGCATCGAGCTGAAGGGCATCGACTT
CAAGGAGGACGGCAACATCCTGGGGCACAAGCTGGAGTACAACTACAACAGCCACAACGTCTATATCATG
GCCGACAAGCAGAAGAACGGCATCAAGGTGAACTTCAAGATCCGCCACAACATCGAGGACGGCAGCGTGC
AGCTCGCCGACCACTACCAGCAGAACACCCCCATCGGCGACGGCCCCGTGCTGCTGCCCGACAACCACTA
CCTGAGCACCCAGTCCGCCCTGAGCAAAGACCCCAACGAGAAGCGCGATCACATGGTCCTGCTGGAGTTC
GTGACCGCCGCCGGGATCACTCTCGGCATGGACGAGCTGTACAAGCACCGGTATACAAGTTTGTACAAAA
AAGCAGGCTCCGCTATTGAAGACAAGTTGGAAGAAATACTTTCGAAATTGTACCACATTGAAAATGAGTT
GGCCAGAATTAAGAAATTATTGGGCGAAATTGGTGGAGGTAGTGGTGGAGGTAGTGCGGCCGCCAGAGAT
GATTTGAGGGGACGACTTGTAACTCTCGAGAAGAAATTAGCAGAGCGTACCCAAGATTTGAGTCTTGCAG
AGTCTACTTTGGCAACTCGTGAGGGTGAATTCGAATCCCTGCAAAGCAATCTAATGGAGCTTAATGAGCT
CCGGGAGATGAAGGAGGATATCGACAGAAAGAATGAGCAAACAGCAGCTATATTGAAGCGACAAGCAGAC
CAGATAACTGAATTAGAAACTCTTTATAGGGAAGAACAAGTCCTTCGAAAACGATACTTCAACATGATGG
AAGACATGAAAGGTAAGATCAGGGTATATGCTCGGTGGAGACCCCTAAGTAGTAAGGAGGTCAAAGAGCG
GCAACAAAACGTGTTGATAGCACCTGATGAATTCACCATCGAACATCCTTGGAAAGACGACAAACCCAAA
CAACATCAATTTGATCACGTTTTCGACCACCATGCGACCCAAGAAGAGGTCTTTGAGGATACAAAGTATT
TGGTCCAATCAGCAATTGACGGATACAATGTCTGTATATTTGCATACGGGCAAACTGGGTCAGGCAAAAC
GTTTACGATTTACGGTTCTGACAACAACCCAGGTCTAACTCCACGAGCTACCAAAGAACTTTTTGGCTAT
CTTAAGCGAGACGCCAATAAGTTTTCGTTTGCTCTGAAGGTTTACATGCTTGAAATATATCAAGATTCGC
TCATCGATCTGCTTCTACCAAAGAGTGCTGCAAAGCCACGAAAGCTTGAGATTAAGAAGGACTCCAAGGG
AATGGTTGTCGTAGAGAATGCAACTCTACTGCCGATTGCATCCCATGATGAACTGCAAGCCATTGTTCAT
AAGGGTCTGGAGAGACGACATGTTTCGGGCACCCACATGAATGCGGAGAGTTCACGGTCACACCTCATTC
TATCAGTAATCGTTGAAAGCACCAACCGACAGTCTCAAGTTCTTGTGAAGGGCAAGCTGAGTTTTGTGGA
TCTTGCGGGCTCTGAAAGAGTGAAGAAATCTGGATCCAGTGGTGAACAACTGAAAGAGGCCCAAAGCATT
AATAAATCTTTGTCAGCACTAGGTGATGTCATTAGCGCCCTTGCAACAGAGGAGCAGCATATTCCTTACC
GTAACCACAAGCTAACAATGCTTATGAGCGATTCTCTCGGTGGAAATGCGAAGACCCTCATGTTTGTAAA
TATCTCACCAGCAGAGTCTAATCTGGACGAGACCCATAATTCACTCTGCTATGCCACAAGGGTAAGATCC
ATCATCAATGAGGCCAGTAAAAATACTACAACGAAAGAGATACTGCGACTGAAGAAACAAATCGCGTACT
GGAAGGAGCAAGCGGGCAGGATGGGAGGGTCCGAGGATCTGGAAGAGGTTATGGATGATCGTGGAATCAA
AACTGCAGATTAAACGCGTACCGGTCCTAGATAAGTAATGATCATAATCAGCCATATCACATCTGTAGAG
GTTTTACTTGCTTTAAAAAACCTCCCACACCTCCCCCTGAACCTGAAACATAAAATGAATGCAATTGTTG
TTGTTAACTTGTTTATTGCAGCTTATAATGGTTACAAATAAAGCAATAGCATCACAAATTTCACAAATAA
AGCATTTTTTTCACTGCATTCTAGTTGTGGTTTGTCCAAACTCATCAATGTATCTTATCATGTCTGGATC
AATTCGTAATCATGTCATAGCTGTTTCCTGTGTGAAATTGTTATCCGCTCACAATTCCACACAACATACG
AGCCGGAAGCATAAAGTGTAAAGCCTGGGGTGCCTAATGAGTGAGCTAACTCACATTAATTGCGTTGCGC
TCACTGCCCGCTTTCCAGTCGGGAAACCTGTCGTGCCAGCTGCATTAATGAATCGGCCAACGCGCGGGGA
GAGGCGGTTTGCGTATTGGGCGCTCTTCCGCTTCCTCGCTCACTGACTCGCTGCGCTCGGTCGTTCGGCT
GCGGCGAGCGGTATCAGCTCACTCAAAGGCGGTAATACGGTTATCCACAGAATCAGGGGATAACGCAGGA
AAGAACATGTGAGCAAAAGGCCAGCAAAAGGCCAGGAACCGTAAAAAGGCCGCGTTGCTGGCGTTTTTCC
ATAGGCTCCGCCCCCCTGACGAGCATCACAAAAATCGACGCTCAAGTCAGAGGTGGCGAAACCCGACAGG
ACTATAAAGATACCAGGCGTTTCCCCCTGGAAGCTCCCTCGTGCGCTCTCCTGTTCCGACCCTGCCGCTT
ACCGGATACCTGTCCGCCTTTCTCCCTTCGGGAAGCGTGGCGCTTTCTCATAGCTCACGCTGTAGGTATC
TCAGTTCGGTGTAGGTCGTTCGCTCCAAGCTGGGCTGTGTGCACGAACCCCCCGTTCAGCCCGACCGCTG
CGCCTTATCCGGTAACTATCGTCTTGAGTCCAACCCGGTAAGACACGACTTATCGCCACTGGCAGCAGCC
ACTGGTAACAGGATTAGCAGAGCGAGGTATGTAGGCGGTGCTACAGAGTTCTTGAAGTGGTGGCCTAACT
ACGGCTACACTAGAAGAACAGTATTTGGTATCTGCGCTCTGCTGAAGCCAGTTACCTTCGGAAAAAGAGT
TGGTAGCTCTTGATCCGGCAAACAAACCACCGCTGGTAGCGGTGGTTTTTTTGTTTGCAAGCAGCAGATT
ACGCGCAGAAAAAAAGGATCTCAAGAAGATCCTTTGATCTTTTCTACGGGGTCTGACGCTCAGTGGAACG
AAAACTCACGTTAAGGGATTTTGGTCATGAGATTATCAAAAAGGATCTTCACCTAGATCCTTTTAAATTA
AAAATGAAGTTTTAAATCAATCTAAAGTATATATGAGTAAACTTGGTCTGACAGTTACCAATGCTTAATC
AGTGAGGCACCTATCTCAGCGATCTGTCTATTTCGTTCATCCATAGTTGCCTGACTCCCCGTCGTGTAGA
TAACTACGATACGGGAGGGCTTACCATCTGGCCCCAGTGCTGCAATGATACCGCGAGACCCACGCTCACC
GGCTCCAGATTTATCAGCAATAAACCAGCCAGCCGGAAGGGCCGAGCGCAGAAGTGGTCCTGCAACTTTA
TCCGCCTCCATCCAGTCTATTAATTGTTGCCGGGAAGCTAGAGTAAGTAGTTCGCCAGTTAATAGTTTGC
GCAACGTTGTTGCCATTGCTACAGGCATCGTGGTGTCACGCTCGTCGTTTGGTATGGCTTCATTCAGCTC
CGGTTCCCAACGATCAAGGCGAGTTACATGATCCCCCATGTTGTGCAAAAAAGCGGTTAGCTCCTTCGGT
CCTCCGATCGTTGTCAGAAGTAAGTTGGCCGCAGTGTTATCACTCATGGTTATGGCAGCACTGCATAATT
CTCTTACTGTCATGCCATCCGTAAGATGCTTTTCTGTGACTGGTGAGTACTCAACCAAGTCATTCTGAGA
ATAGTGTATGCGGCGACCGAGTTGCTCTTGCCCGGCGTCAATACGGGATAATACCGCGCCACATAGCAGA
ACTTTAAAAGTGCTCATCATTGGAAAACGTTCTTCGGGGCGAAAACTCTCAAGGATCTTACCGCTGTTGA
GATCCAGTTCGATGTAACCCACTCGTGCACCCAACTGATCTTCAGCATCTTTTACTTTCACCAGCGTTTC
TGGGTGAGCAAAAACAGGAAGGCAAAATGCCGCAAAAAAGGGAATAAGGGCGACACGGAAATGTTGAATA
CTCATACTCTTCCTTTTTCAATATTATTGAAGCATTTATCAGGGTTATTGTCTCATGAGCGGATACATAT
TTGAATGTATTTAGAAAAATAAACAAATAGGGGTTCCGCGCACATTTCCCCGAAAAGTGCCACCTGACGT
CTAAGAAACCATTATTATCATGACATTAACCTATAAAAATAGGCGTATCACGAGGCCCTTTCGTCTCGCG
CGTTTCGGTGATGACGGTGAAAACCTCTGACACATGCAGCTCCCGGAGACGGTCACAGCTTGTCTGTAAG
CGGATGCCGGGAGCAGACAAGCCCGTCAGGGCGCGTCAGCGGGTGTTGGCGGGTGTCGGGGCTGGCTTAA
CTATGCGGCATCAGAGCAGATTGTACTGAGAGTGCACCATATGCGGTGTGAAATACCGCACAGATGCGTA
AGGAGAAAATACCGCATCAGGCGCCATTCGCCATTCAGGCTGCGCAACTGTTGGGAAGGGCGATCGGTGC
GGGCCTCTTCGCTATTACGCCAGCTGGCGAAAGGGGGATGTGCTGCAAGGCGATTAAGTTGGGTAACGCC
AGGGTTTTCCCAGTCACGACGTTGTAAAACGACGGCCAGTGCCAAGTTGGGATCTTTGCATTGGCCCACG
GCTCTCAGGATGGGGATGCTCCCCTTCAGCACCCGGTTCCCCTTGGAAACTGATGGTCCTGGCTCTGTGG
CATGGCAGTGGCACTGTGAGGAGCCCCCTACCAGCAGCACACAGTGGGGTTGGCACTGCCACGCTCCGGA
TGCCGCGCTCTGATCCAACCCCATAATCAAGGGAACCCGAATTGCCCCATCATTGCCCCCACCACCCCCA
TCCTGCCGGGCCCTCACACCCCACGCTGCCTTCTGGTGACATTCCCCAGCCCAAACCCACGGCTTCATGG
CTACCGCGGGGCATTTCCCATTGCCGCCCCATTATCAGCTCTGCACACCTCCCGCTGTACCCATGCCTCG
TGGCTGCCCTTCTTTGACGTATAATCTTCTAATTAATACCCGGCCTTGTCAAAGTGGAGCACAAACGTTA
ATTAATTCCCCAGCAGGCAGGTAATTAACAGTGTGACTCCCTTTTTGCTGCGAGTGGGGCTGATACAGAG
AGATGTGGCACTATGGAGCCCACGGGGTCCTGGCACTGGGTGCCCACGGAGGTCCCCATGTGCTGCAGTG
TCACCGCCTCCGAGGAGACAGTATTGTCCCTGCGGTGTCCCTGCAGCTCAGCTCTGTCCACAGGGCCACC
TCCAGTTTGGAGGGGACACAATGCAGCCCCGATGCAACCCATCCTCGCAGCATCCCAGGGACAAAGACCC
CACTGCAAGACCGCACACAGGGCTGGGTCCCGCTCCCCTAATATCTACAGTGCTTCTTGCATGGCCCCTT
AATCAATGCAGTTAATCAGCATGCGCTCATGCACCGCTCTGGAGCTGCAAAGCCCCTCGCAGCGCTGCTC
ACCAACACCGCGCACCGCCCCGGCCCAGCCTGCAGCACGCGCTGCAAACAGGAAAGAAACAAAATATTGC
CCAAATGTAGGCAAAGGCATTCGGCTGCCTTGACCTCCGCCGGGCCGGGCCCTGCCTGACTCAGCTCCTT
ACTCAGCGCTCGCTTCCTCCCTCCGGCTGCCACCGCCGCAGCGCACACCCTGACAAAGAGTGGCCCTTAA
CGGGCTCTGAGGTGCACCCAGCAGTGCACTCAGCAGTCCAAGGGCCGGCCTGGAGGTTTGCACCGCTACG
TGCTGACATTAGCATTGAACTTGGCCCTGGGTAGTGCTGCAGGCCGGGCGGGGTGGGTGTAGAGAGTGCA
GCGCGCGTTGCACCCGGTGCCCCTTCCCCTCCCTTGCATCCCAGCAGGCTGCACCCCAGCACCAGGCCCG
TGCATGCATGCTCCTGGTGTTATTGCAGCCTGGTGCATGCATGCGTCTTGATGGTGCAGCGCTGTGCATG
CATCCTCCTTGGTGTGTAGCAGTCTAGTGCATGCATACCCCTCGGTGTTATTGCTGCTCTGTGCACGCAC
GCTCATTGTATCACTTCATCCCAGTGCATGCACTCACACTGGAGCGATTGCTGCTCGGTGCACGCACACT
CATTGTATCACTGCAGCTCAGTGGCTGCACGCACACCGGTGTTATTGCTGCTCGGTGCGTGCATGCACAT
CAGTGTCGCTGCAGCTCAGTGCATGCACGCTCATTGCCCATCGCTATCCCTGCCTCTCCTGCTGGCGCTC
CCCGGGAGGTGACTTCAAGGGGACCGCAGGACCACCTCGGGGGTGGGGGGAGGGCTGCACACGCGGACCC
CGCTCCCCCTCCCCAACAAAGCACTGTGGAATCAAAAAGGGGGGAGGGGGGATGGAGGGGCGCGTCACAC
CCCCGCCCCACACCCTCACCTCGAGGTGAGCCCCACGTTCTGCTTCACTCTCCCCATCTCCCCCCCCTCC
CCACCCCCAATTTTGTATTTATTTATTTTTTAATTATTTTGTGCAGCGATGGGGGCGGGGGGGGGGGGGG
GCGCGCGCCAGGCGGGGCGGGGCGGGGCGAGGGGCGGGGCGGGGCGAGGCGGAGAGGTGCGGCGGCAGCC
AATCAGAGCGGCGCGCTCCGAAAGTTTCCTTTTATGGCGAGGCGGCGGCGGCGGCGGCCCTATAAAAAGC
GAAGCGCGCGGCGGGCGGG
Features (pLannotate 1.2.2; 18 found; start..end, strand, type, name):
   1056..1373    +  CDS            miniSOG: miniSOG is a basic (constitutively fluorescent) cyan fluorescent protein published in 2011, derived from Arabidopsis thaliana. It requires the cofactor flavin for fluorescence.
   1569..2285    +  CDS            EGFP: EGFP is a basic (constitutively fluorescent) green fluorescent protein published in 1996, derived from Aequorea victoria. It is reported to be a rapidly-maturing weak dimer with moderate acid sensitivity.
   2295..2319    +  protein_bind   attB1: mutant version of attB; recombination site for the Gateway® BP reaction BP Clonase™
   2454..3842    +  CDS            KIN14E (fragment): KN14E_ARATH - Also known as KCBP From Arabidopsis thaliana (Mouse-ear cress).
   3888..3973    +  CDS            large T antigen (fragment): large T antigen from SV40 (simian virus 40)
   3996..4130    +  polyA_signal   SV40 poly(A) signal: SV40 polyadenylation signal
   4168..4184    -  protein_bind   lac operator: The lac repressor binds to the lac operator to inhibit transcription in E. coli. This inhibition can be relieved by adding lactose or isopropyl-β-D-thiogalactopyranoside (IPTG). lac repressor encoded by lacI
   4192..4222    -  promoter       lac promoter: promoter for the E. coli lac operon
   4237..4258    -  protein_bind   CAP binding site: CAP binding activates transcription in the presence of cAMP. E. coli catabolite activator protein
   4271..4363    -  CDS            lacI (fragment): lac repressor; lacI; The lac repressor binds to the lac operator to inhibit transcription in E. coli. This inhibition can be relieved by adding lactose or isopropyl-β-D-thiogalactopyranoside (IPTG).
   4546..5134    -  rep_origin     ori: high-copy-number ColE1/pMB1/pBR322/pUC origin of replication
   5305..6165    -  CDS            AmpR: β-lactamase; bla; confers resistance to ampicillin, carbenicillin, and related antibiotics
   6166..6270    -  promoter       AmpR promoter: bla
   6365..6400    +  CDS            rop (fragment): Rop protein, which maintains plasmids at low copy number; rop
   6502..6601    +  misc_feature   bom (fragment): basis of mobility region from pBR322
   6607..6761    -  CDS            lacZα (fragment): LacZα fragment of β-galactosidase; lacZ fragment
   8561..8837    +  promoter       chicken β-actin promoter: No description available
   8838..968     +  intron         chimeric intron (across the origin): chimera between introns from chicken β-actin and rabbit β-globin
