[The description below was written by a language model from this plasmid's Addgene catalogue record and pLannotate feature annotations shown in this document.]
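Description:
iLID-GFP-GCN4-ppKin14 is a mammalian expression plasmid built on the pB80 backbone. It encodes a light-recruitable, minus-end-directed kinesin for optogenetic pulling experiments. It is propagated in E. coli through a high-copy ColE1/pUC-type origin and selected with ampicillin via the β-lactamase gene. Residual fragments of lacI, rop, bom and lacZα, together with a lac promoter/operator, appear to be backbone remnants with no role in the payload. The annotated 8.8 kb sequence shows a chicken β-actin promoter followed by a chimeric chicken β-actin/rabbit β-globin intron, which spans the numbering origin, upstream of the coding region. An SV40 polyadenylation signal terminates the transcript. No CMV enhancer or mammalian selection marker is annotated.

The open reading frame fuses three N-terminal modules to the motor. The first is iLID, a LOV2-based light-inducible dimerizer. The automated annotation labels this region miniSOG, most likely because both are LOV-domain derivatives. Next come EGFP for visualization and a GCN4 coiled coil, which presumably serves to oligomerize the motor. An attB1 Gateway scar lies after EGFP. The insert is ppKin14Vib (KIN-14I) from the moss Physcomitrium patens, with amino acids 1–850 deleted so that the C-terminal portion is retained. The annotation tool matches this region to the related Arabidopsis kinesin-14 KCBP by homology rather than identity.

iLID binds its SspB partner under blue light, so illumination should recruit the motor to an SspB-tagged cargo and pull it toward microtubule minus ends. The associated work applied this approach to rapid repositioning of vimentin intermediate filaments.
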