Addgene plasmid #240420: iLID-GFP-GCN4-ppKin14
Purpose: -end oriented kinesin for optogenetic pulling experiments
Depositing lab: Anna Akhmanova. Depositing organization: Utrecht University. Publication: Optogenetic and chemical genetic tools for rapid repositioning of vimentin intermediate filaments. Pasolli M, Meiring JCM, Conboy JP, Koenderink GH, Akhmanova A. J Cell Biol. 2025 Sep 1;224(9):e202504004. doi: 10.1083/jcb.202504004. Epub 2025 Jul 8. PubMed 40627079.
Backbone
  Vector backbone: pB80
  Vector type: Mammalian Expression
Growth in bacteria
  Bacterial resistance: Ampicillin, 100 μg/mL
  Growth temperature: 37°C
  Growth strain: DH5alpha
  Copy number: Unknown
Gene/Insert
  Gene/Insert name: ppKin14Vib (alt name: KIN-14I)
  Species: Physcomitrium patens
  Mutation: deleted amino acids 1-850
  GenBank ID: XM_024528907.2
  Tag / fusion protein: iLID (N terminal on insert); GFP (N terminal on insert); GCN4 (N terminal on insert)
Terms and licenses: Academic/Nonprofit Terms; Industry Terms: Not Available to Industry
Depositor comments: Please visit https://doi.org/10.1101/2024.11.21.624725 for bioRxiv preprint.
How to cite: iLID-GFP-GCN4-ppKin14 was a gift from Anna Akhmanova (Addgene plasmid # 240420 ; http://n2t.net/addgene:240420 ; RRID:Addgene_240420)
